Addgene plasmid #185517: pCS2-foxd4l1.1-GARP-myc
Purpose: Expression of Xenopus laevis foxd4
Depositing lab: Sally Moody. Depositing organization: George Washington University. Publication: Specific domains of FoxD4/5 activate and repress neural transcription factor genes to control the progression of immature neural ectoderm to differentiating neural plate. Neilson KM, Klein SL, Mhaske P, Mood K, Daar IO, Moody SA. Dev Biol. 2012 May 15;365(2):363-75. doi: 10.1016/j.ydbio.2012.03.004. Epub 2012 Mar 10. PubMed 22425621.
Backbone
  Vector backbone: pCS2+
  Vector type: In vitro transcription
Growth in bacteria
  Bacterial resistance: Ampicillin, 100 μg/mL
  Growth temperature: 37°C
  Growth strain: DH5alpha
  Copy number: High Copy
Gene/Insert
  Gene/Insert name: foxd4l1.1 (alt name: foxd5)
  Species: X. laevis (frog)
  Insert size (bp): 1160
  Mutation: Replaces Q to P in GARQYNLI
  Tag / fusion protein: myc (N terminal on insert)
  Cloning method: Restriction Enzyme; 5′ cloning site unknown (unknown if destroyed)
Terms and licenses: Academic/Nonprofit Terms; Industry Terms: Not Available to Industry
How to cite: pCS2-foxd4l1.1-GARP-myc was a gift from Sally Moody (Addgene plasmid # 185517 ; http://n2t.net/addgene:185517 ; RRID:Addgene_185517)
