[The description below was written by a language model from this plasmid's Addgene catalogue record and pLannotate feature annotations shown in this document.]
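Description:
pCS2-foxd4l1.1-GARP-myc is a pCS2+-based plasmid for expressing a mutant form of the Xenopus laevis forkhead transcription factor foxd4l1.1 (also called foxd5), catalogued as an in vitro transcription vector. It is propagated in E. coli as a high-copy plasmid using a ColE1/pUC-type origin and is selected with ampicillin through the β-lactamase gene. An f1 origin and remnants of the lac region (lac promoter and operator, lacZα and lacI fragments) are carried over from the parental backbone.

The sequenced 5.4 kb plasmid carries six tandem Myc epitope tags directly upstream of the foxd5-a coding region, giving an N-terminally myc-tagged protein that can be detected with anti-Myc antibodies. The insert carries a point mutation that changes Q to P within the GARQYNLI motif, which gives the "GARP" in the name. The record does not state what this motif does, although the associated study dissects which domains of FoxD4/5 activate or repress neural transcription factor genes.

The circular map places the simian CMV IE94 enhancer/promoter immediately upstream of an SP6 promoter, and both face the tagged open reading frame. An SV40 polyadenylation signal lies downstream of it. SP6 polymerase can therefore be used to synthesise sense mRNA in vitro, typically for microinjection into Xenopus embryos, while the CMV promoter allows direct expression from the DNA in vertebrate cells or embryos. A T7 promoter fragment and a T3 promoter sit downstream in the reverse orientation, as is usual for pCS2+. The 5′ cloning site is recorded as unknown.
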