Features (pLannotate 1.2.2; 21 found; start..end, strand, type, name):
     35..53      +  promoter       SP6 promoter: promoter for bacteriophage SP6 RNA polymerase
    103..132     +  CDS            Myc: Myc (human c-Myc proto-oncogene) epitope tag
    142..171     +  CDS            Myc: Myc (human c-Myc proto-oncogene) epitope tag
    181..210     +  CDS            Myc: Myc (human c-Myc proto-oncogene) epitope tag
    220..249     +  CDS            Myc: Myc (human c-Myc proto-oncogene) epitope tag
    259..288     +  CDS            Myc: Myc (human c-Myc proto-oncogene) epitope tag
    322..351     +  CDS            Myc: Myc (human c-Myc proto-oncogene) epitope tag
    364..1419    +  CDS            foxd5-a: FXD5A_XENLA - Also known as foxd5a From Xenopus laevis (African clawed frog).
   1430..1447    -  promoter       T7 promoter (fragment): promoter for bacteriophage T7 RNA polymerase
   1452..1586    -  polyA_signal   SV40 poly(A) signal: SV40 polyadenylation signal
   1699..1717    -  promoter       T3 promoter: promoter for bacteriophage T3 RNA polymerase
   1762..1778    -  protein_bind   lac operator: The lac repressor binds to the lac operator to inhibit transcription in E. coli. This inhibition can be relieved by adding lactose or isopropyl-β-D-thiogalactopyranoside (IPTG). lac repressor encoded by lacI
   1786..1816    -  promoter       lac promoter: promoter for the E. coli lac operon
   1831..1852    -  protein_bind   CAP binding site: CAP binding activates transcription in the presence of cAMP. E. coli catabolite activator protein
   1865..1957    -  CDS            lacI (fragment): lac repressor; lacI; The lac repressor binds to the lac operator to inhibit transcription in E. coli. This inhibition can be relieved by adding lactose or isopropyl-β-D-thiogalactopyranoside (IPTG).
   2140..2728    -  rep_origin     ori: high-copy-number ColE1/pMB1/pBR322/pUC origin of replication
   2899..3759    -  CDS            AmpR: β-lactamase; bla; confers resistance to ampicillin, carbenicillin, and related antibiotics
   3760..3864    -  promoter       AmpR promoter: bla
   3917..4345    -  rep_origin     f1 ori (sequence partly withheld): f1 bacteriophage origin of replication; arrow indicates direction of (+) strand synthesis
   4350..4416    -  CDS            lacZα (fragment): LacZα fragment of β-galactosidase; lacZ fragment
   4423..5400    +  promoter       CMV IE94 promoter: enhancer/promoter region of simian cytomegalovirus major immediate early transcription unit IE94
>Addgene plasmid #185517 | pCS2-foxd4l1.1-GARP-myc | addgene full sequence | sequence record 366574 | Addgene NGS Result
CGCCATTCTGCCTGGGGACGTCGGAGCAAGCTTGATTTAGGTGACACTATAGAATACAAGCTACTTGTTC
TTTTTGCAGGATCCCATCGATTTAAAGCTATGGAGCAAAAGCTCATTTCTGAAGAGGACTTGAATGAAAT
GGAGCAAAAGCTCATTTCTGAAGAGGACTTGAATGAAATGGAGCAAAAGCTCATTTCTGAAGAGGACTTG
AATGAAATGGAGCAAAAGCTCATTTCTGAAGAGGACTTGAATGAAATGGAGCAAAAGCTCATTTCTGAAG
AGGACTTGAATGAAATGGAGAGCTTGGGCGACCTCACCATGGAGCAAAAGCTCATTTCTGAAGAGGACTT
GAATTCAAGGCCTATGAGCTTTAGCCAGGAGTCTGGTGCCCATCATCACCCCCAGGATTATGCAGGACTT
TCTGATGAGGAGGATGAAATTGATATTCTTGGAGAAGATGATCCCTGCAGCCTAAAGTCACACTTTTACC
TACAGCCCACACATTCAGTGATGGGGGACAGTGAGATGCTGAGTCCTTCCAAGCTCAGCTGCACTGAAAG
TGAGAGTGATTCCTCTGGAGAGAGTGAAGGAGGTACTTCTAAAGACTCCTCAACCACCCCAACTGGTAGC
AAAGCCAAAAGGACTCTGGTAAAGCCTCCTTACTCTTACATTGCTCTAATCACCATGGCTATCCTGCAGA
GTCCCCACAAGAAACTGACTCTCAGTGGCATCTGTGATTTTATCAGCAGCAAGTTCCCTTACTACAAGGA
CAAGTTCCCTGCTTGGCAGAATTCCATCAGGCACAACCTGTCCCTTAATGACTGCTTTATTAAAATACCA
CGGGAACCAGGAAATCCGGGAAAAGGCAATTATTGGACACTGGACCCTGCTTCTGAGGACATGTTTGATA
ACGGAAGCTTCCTTAGAAGGAGGAAAAGGTTTAAGAGGCACCAACAGGAGTTCTTTAAGGATGGACTCAT
GATGTACAACTCTCTGCCTTACTACAGACCCTACAGTGCTATCCAACCTCAGCCAGTGCTCCAGCAGACT
TCACTGACATGCATGGCAATACCAGAGACCTTGCCCATGTCAACTCACCTTGCACCCTACCCAGACATAA
AGAGGAAGGTTTCTTACCCTGCCCAGGGGGTACACAGGGGTTTTAAAGCCCAGGATGCTGATAACCATCC
CAATAATTCACAGAGCAAATGTTCATTCAGTATTGAGAACATCATGAGGAAACCCAAGGAGCCAGAGCCA
AATATTCAAAGCTTCAACTCACACTGGAACTATAATCATGTATTCCAGAGGCCAAGTTCCTGCCTTCTCC
CAGCTGTGCTTAACTTATCCACTGGCCCTCTGCTAGCCAATACTCAGGGTGCCAGGCCATACAACCTCAT
ACAATTCCCTGGGTGTTACTGATCTAGAACTATAGTGAGTCGTATTACGTAGATCCAGACATGATAAGAT
ACATTGATGAGTTTGGACAAACCACAACTAGAATGCAGTGAAAAAAATGCTTTATTTGTGAAATTTGTGA
TGCTATTGCTTTATTTGTAACCATTATAAGCTGCAATAAACAAGTTAACAACAACAATTGCATTCATTTT
ATGTTTCAGGTTCAGGGGGAGGTGTGGGAGGTTTTTTAATTCGCGGCCGCGGCGCCAATGCATTGGGCCC
GGTACCCAGCTTTTGTTCCCTTTAGTGAGGGTTAATTGCGCGCTTGGCGTAATCATGGTCATAGCTGTTT
CCTGTGTGAAATTGTTATCCGCTCACAATTCCACACAACATACGAGCCGGGAGCATAAAGTGTAAAGCCT
GGGGTGCCTAATGAGTGAGCTAACTCACATTAATTGCGTTGCGCTCACTGCCCGCTTTCCAGTCGGGAAA
CCTGTCGTGCCAGCTGCATTAATGAATCGGCCAACGCGCGGGGAGAGGCGGTTTGCGTATTGGGCGCTCT
TCCGCTTCCTCGCTCACTGACTCGCTGCGCTCGGTCGTTCGGCTGCGGCGAGCGGTATCAGCTCACTCAA
AGGCGGTAATACGGTTATCCACAGAATCAGGGGATAACGCAGGAAAGAACATGTGAGCAAAAGGCCAGCA
AAAGGCCAGGAACCGTAAAAAGGCCGCGTTGCTGGCGTTTTTCCATAGGCTCCGCCCCCCTGACGAGCAT
CACAAAAATCGACGCTCAAGTCAGAGGTGGCGAAACCCGACAGGACTATAAAGATACCAGGCGTTTCCCC
CTGGAAGCTCCCTCGTGCGCTCTCCTGTTCCGACCCTGCCGCTTACCGGATACCTGTCCGCCTTTCTCCC
TTCGGGAAGCGTGGCGCTTTCTCATAGCTCACGCTGTAGGTATCTCAGTTCGGTGTAGGTCGTTCGCTCC
AAGCTGGGCTGTGTGCACGAACCCCCCGTTCAGCCCGACCGCTGCGCCTTATCCGGTAACTATCGTCTTG
AGTCCAACCCGGTAAGACACGACTTATCGCCACTGGCAGCAGCCACTGGTAACAGGATTAGCAGAGCGAG
GTATGTAGGCGGTGCTACAGAGTTCTTGAAGTGGTGGCCTAACTACGGCTACACTAGAAGAACAGTATTT
GGTATCTGCGCTCTGCTGAAGCCAGTTACCTTCGGAAAAAGAGTTGGTAGCTCTTGATCCGGCAAACAAA
CCACCGCTGGTAGCGGTGGTTTTTTTGTTTGCAAGCAGCAGATTACGCGCAGAAAAAAAGGATCTCAAGA
AGATCCTTTGATCTTTTCTACGGGGTCTGACGCTCAGTGGAACGAAAACTCACGTTAAGGGATTTTGGTC
ATGAGATTATCAAAAAGGATCTTCACCTAGATCCTTTTAAATTAAAAATGAAGTTTTAAATCAATCTAAA
GTATATATGAGTAAACTTGGTCTGACAGTTACCAATGCTTAATCAGTGAGGCACCTATCTCAGCGATCTG
TCTATTTCGTTCATCCATAGTTGCCTGACTCCCCGTCGTGTAGATAACTACGATACGGGAGGGCTTACCA
TCTGGCCCCAGTGCTGCAATGATACCGCGAGACCCACGCTCACCGGCTCCAGATTTATCAGCAATAAACC
AGCCAGCCGGAAGGGCCGAGCGCAGAAGTGGTCCTGCAACTTTATCCGCCTCCATCCAGTCTATTAATTG
TTGCCGGGAAGCTAGAGTAAGTAGTTCGCCAGTTAATAGTTTGCGCAACGTTGTTGCCATTGCTACAGGC
ATCGTGGTGTCACGCTCGTCGTTTGGTATGGCTTCATTCAGCTCCGGTTCCCAACGATCAAGGCGAGTTA
CATGATCCCCCATGTTGTGCAAAAAAGCGGTTAGCTCCTTCGGTCCTCCGATCGTTGTCAGAAGTAAGTT
GGCCGCAGTGTTATCACTCATGGTTATGGCAGCACTGCATAATTCTCTTACTGTCATGCCATCCGTAAGA
TGCTTTTCTGTGACTGGTGAGTACTCAACCAAGTCATTCTGAGAATAGTGTATGCGGCGACCGAGTTGCT
CTTGCCCGGCGTCAATACGGGATAATACCGCGCCACATAGCAGAACTTTAAAAGTGCTCATCATTGGAAA
ACGTTCTTCGGGGCGAAAACTCTCAAGGATCTTACCGCTGTTGAGATCCAGTTCGATGTAACCCACTCGT
GCACCCAACTGATCTTCAGCATCTTTTACTTTCACCAGCGTTTCTGGGTGAGCAAAAACAGGAAGGCAAA
ATGCCGCAAAAAAGGGAATAAGGGCGACACGGAAATGTTGAATACTCATACTCTTCCTTTTTCAATATTA
TTGAAGCATTTATCAGGGTTATTGTCTCATGAGCGGATACATATTTGAATGTATTTAGAAAAATAAACAA
ATAGGGGTTCCGCGCACATTTCCCCGAAAAGTGCCACCTAAATTGTAAGCGTTAATATTTTGTTAAAATT
CGCGTTAAATTTTTGTTAAATCAGCTCATTTTTTAACCAATAGGCCGAAATCGGCAAAATCCCTTATAAA
TCAAAAGAATAGACCGAGATAGGGT
[37 nt withheld, positions 4016-4052]
AAAGAACGTGGACTCCAACGTCAAAGG
[49 nt withheld, positions 4080-4128]
T
[91 nt withheld, positions 4130-4220]
G
[124 nt withheld, positions 4222-4345]
CCCATTCGCCATTCAGGCTGCGCAACTGTTGGGAAGGGCGATCGGTGCGGGCCTCTTCGCTATTACGCCA
GTCGACCGCCAATTCAATATGGCGTATATGGACTCATGCCAATTCAATATGGTGGATCTGGACCTGTGCC
AATTCAATATGGCGTATATGGACTCGTGCCAATTCAATATGGTGGATCTGGACCCCAGCCAATTCAATAT
GGCGGACTTGGCACCATGCCAATTCAATATGGCGGACCTGGCACTGTGCCAACTGGGGAGGGGTCTACTT
GGCACGGTGCCAAGTTTGAGGAGGGGTCTTGGCCCTGTGCCAAGTCCGCCATATTGAATTGGCATGGTGC
CAATAATGGCGGCCATATTGGCTATATGCCAGGATCAATATATAGGCAATATCCAATATGGCCCTATGCC
AATATGGCTATTGGCCAGGTTCAATACTATGTATTGGCCCTATGCCATATAGTATTCCATATATGGGTTT
TCCTATTGACGTAGATAGCCCCTCCCAATGGGCGGTCCCATATACCATATATGGGGCTTCCTAATACCGC
CCATAGCCACTCCCCCATTGACGTCAATGGTCTCTATATATGGTCTTTCCTATTGACGTCATATGGGCGG
TCCTATTGACGTATATGGCGCCTCCCCCATTGACGTCAATTACGGTAAATGGCCCGCCTGGCTCAATGCC
CATTGACGTCAATAGGACCACCCACCATTGACGTCAATGGGATGGCTCATTGCCCATTCATATCCGTTCT
CACGCCCCCTATTGACGTCAATGACGGTAAATGGCCCACTTGGCAGTACATCAATATCTATTAATAGTAA
CTTGGCAAGTACATTACTATTGGAAGTACGCCAGGGTACATTGGCAGTACTCCCATTGACGTCAATGGCG
GTAAATGGCCCGCGATGGCTGCCAAGTACATCCCCATTGACGTCAATGGGGAGGGGCAATGACGCAAATG
GGCGTTCCATTGACGTAAATGGGCGGTAGGCGTGCCTAATGGGAGGTCTATATAAGCAATGCTCGTTTAG
GGAAC
