>Addgene plasmid #185517 | pCS2-foxd4l1.1-GARP-myc | depositor partial sequence | sequence record 366572 | pCS2-foxd4l1.1-GARP-myc-F-SP6
NNNNNNNNNNNNNNNNNNNGNNNNTCCCATCGATTTAAAGCTATGGAGCAAAAGCTCATTTCTGAAGAGG
ACTTGAATGAAATGGAGCAAAAGCTCATTTCTGAAGAGGACTTGAATGAAATGGAGCAAAAGCTCATTTC
TGAAGAGGACTTGAATGAAATGGAGCAAAAGCTCATTTCTGAAGAGGACTTGAATGAAATGGAGCAAAAG
CTCATTTCTGAAGAGGACTTGAATGAAATGGAGAGCTTGGGCGACCTCACCATGGAGCAAAAGCTCATTT
CTGAAGAGGACTTGAATTCAAGGCCTATGAGCTTTAGCCAGGAGTCTGGTGCCCATCATCACCCCCAGGA
TTATGCAGGACTTTCTGATGAGGAGGATGAAATTGATATTCTTGGAGAAGATGATCCCTGCAGCCTAAAG
TCACACTTTTACCTACAGCCCACACATTCAGTGATGGGGGACAGTGAGATGCTGAGTCCTTCCAAGCTCA
GCTGCACTGAAAGTGAGAGTGATTCCTCTGGAGAGAGTGAAGGAGGTACTTCTAAAGACTCCTCAACCAC
CCCAACTGGTAGCAAAGCCAAAAGGACTCTGGTAAAGCCTCCTTACTCTTACATTGCTCTAATCACCATG
GCTATCCTGCAGAGTCCCCACAAGAAACTGACTCTCAGTGGCATCTGTGATTTTATCAGCAGCAAGTTCC
CTTACTACAAGGACAAGTTCCCTGCTTGGCAGAATTCCATCAGGCACAACCTGTCCCTTAATGACTGCTT
TATTAAAATACCACGGGAACCAGGAAATCCGGGAAAAGGCAATTATTGGACACTGGACCCTGCTTCTGAN
GACATGTTTGATAACGGAAGCTTCCTTAGAANGAGGAAAAGGTTTAAGAGGCACCAACAGGAGTTCTTTA
ANNTGGACTCATGATGTACAACTCTCTGCCTTACTACAGACCCTACAGTGCTATCCAACCTCAGCCAGTG
CTCN
