>Addgene plasmid #185517 | pCS2-foxd4l1.1-GARP-myc | depositor partial sequence | sequence record 366573 | pCS2-foxd4l1.1-GARP-myc-M13R
GNNNNNNNNNNGNANTNNCCTCNCTAAAGGGAACAAAAGCTGGGTACCGGGCCCAATGCATTGGCGCCGC
GGCCGCGAATTAAAAAACCTCCCACACCTCCCCCTGAACCTGAAACATAAAATGAATGCAATTGTTGTTG
TTAACTTGTTTATTGCAGCTTATAATGGTTACAAATAAAGCAATAGCATCACAAATTTCACAAATAAAGC
ATTTTTTTCACTGCATTCTAGTTGTGGTTTGTCCAAACTCATCAATGTATCTTATCATGTCTGGATCTAC
GTAATACGACTCACTATAGTTCTAGATCAGTAACACCCAGGGAATTGTATGAGGTTGTATGGCCTGGCAC
CCTGAGTATTGGCTAGCAGAGGGCCAGTGGATAAGTTAAGCACAGCTGGGAGAAGGCAGGAACTTGGCCT
CTGGAATACATGATTATAGTTCCAGTGTGAGTTGAAGCTTTGAATATTTGGCTCTGGCTCCTTGGGTTTC
CTCATGATGTTCTCAATACTGAATGAACATTTGCTCTGTGAATTATTGGGATGGTTATCAGCATCCTGGG
CTTTAAAACCCCTGTGTACCCCCTGGGCAGGGTAAGAAACCTTCCTCTTTATGTCTGGGTAGGGTGCAAG
GTGAGTTGACATGGGCAAGGTCTCTGGTATTGCCATGCATGTCAGTGAAGTCTGCTGGAGCACTGGCTGA
GGTTGGATAGCACTGTAGGGTCTGTAGTAAGGCAGAGAGTTGTACATCATGAGTCCATCCTTAAAGAACT
CCTGTTGGTGCCTCTTAAACCTTTTCCTCCTTCTAAGGAAGCTTCCGTTATCAAACATGTCCTCAGAAGC
AGGGTCCAGTGTCCAATAATTGCCTTTTCCCGGATTTCCTGGTTCCCGTGGTATTTTAATAAAGCAGTCA
TTAAGGNACNNTTGTGCCTGATGGAATTCTGCCAAGCAGGAACTTGTCCTTGTAGTAAGGAACTTGCTGC
TGANN
